>Addgene plasmid #132399 | pHAGE-IRES-puro-NLS-dPguCas13b-3xEGFP-NLS-3xFlag | addgene full sequence | sequence record 307942 | Addgene NGS Result
TGGAAGGGCTAATTCACTCCCAAAGAAGACAAGATATCCTTGATCTGTGGATCTACCACACACAAGGCTA
CTTCCCTGATTAGCAGAACTACACACCAGGGCCAGGGGTCAGATATCCACTGACCTTTGGATGGTGCTAC
AAGCTAGTACCAGTTGAGCCAGATAAGGTAGAAGAGGCCAATAAAGGAGAGAACACCAGCTTGTTACACC
CTGTGAGCCTGCATGGGATGGATGACCCGGAGAGAGAAGTGTTAGAGTGGAGGTTTGACAGCCGCCTAGC
ATTTCATCACGTGGCCCGAGAGCTGCATCCGGAGTACTTCAAGAACTGCTGATATCGAGCTTGCTACAAG
GGACTTTCCGCTGGGGACTTTCCAGGGAGGCGTGGCCTGGGCGGGACTGGGGAGTGGCGAGCCCTCAGAT
CCTGCATATAAGCAGCTGCTTTTTGCCTGTACTGGGTCTCTCTGGTTAGACCAGATCTGAGCCTGGGAGC
TCTCTGGCTAACTAGGGAACCCACTGCTTAAGCCTCAATAAAGCTTGCCTTGAGTGCTTCAAGTAGTGTG
TGCCCGTCTGTTGTGTGACTCTGGTAACTAGAGATCCCTCAGACCCTTTTAGTCAGTGTGGAAAATCTCT
AGCAGTGGCGCCCGAACAGGGACTTGAAAGCGAAAGGGAAACCAGAGGAGCTCTCTCGACGCAGGACTCG
GCTTGCTGAAGCGCGCACGGCAAGAGGCGAGGGGCGGCGACTGGTGAGTACGCCAAAAATTTTGACTAGC
GGAGGCTAGAAGGAGAGAGATGGGTGCGAGAGCGTCAGTATTAAGCGGGGGAGAATTAGATCGCGATGGG
AAAAAATTCGGTTAAGGCCAGGGGGAAAGAAAAAATATAAATTAAAACATATAGTATGGGCAAGCAGGGA
GCTAGAACGATTCGCAGTTAATCCTGGCCTGTTAGAAACATCAGAAGGCTGTAGACAAATACTGGGACAG
CTACAACCATCCCTTCAGACAGGATCAGAAGAACTTAGATCATTATATAATACAGTAGCAACCCTCTATT
GTGTGCATCAAAGGATAGAGATAAAAGACACCAAGGAAGCTTTAGACAAGATAGAGGAAGAGCAAAACAA
AAGTAAGACCACCGCACAGCAAGCGGCCGGCCGCTGATCTTCAGACCTGGAGGAGGAGATATGAGGGACA
ATTGGAGAAGTGAATTATATAAATATAAAGTAGTAAAAATTGAACCATTAGGAGTAGCACCCACCAAGGC
AAAGAGAAGAGTGGTGCAGAGAGAAAAAAGAGCAGTGGGAATAGGAGCTTTGTTCCTTGGGTTCTTGGGA
GCAGCAGGAAGCACTATGGGCGCAGCGTCAATGACGCTGACGGTACAGGCCAGACAATTATTGTCTGGTA
TAGTGCAGCAGCAGAACAATTTGCTGAGGGCTATTGAGGCGCAACAGCATCTGTTGCAACTCACAGTCTG
GGGCATCAAGCAGCTCCAGGCAAGAATCCTGGCTGTGGAAAGATACCTAAAGGATCAACAGCTCCTGGGG
ATTTGGGGTTGCTCTGGAAAACTCATTTGCACCACTGCTGTGCCTTGGAATGCTAGTTGGAGTAATAAAT
CTCTGGAACAGATTTGGAATCACACGACCTGGATGGAGTGGGACAGAGAAATTAACAATTACACAAGCTT
AATACACTCCTTAATTGAAGAATCGCAAAACCAGCAAGAAAAGAATGAACAAGAATTATTGGAATTAGAT
AAATGGGCAAGTTTGTGGAATTGGTTTAACATAACAAATTGGCTGTGGTATATAAAATTATTCATAATGA
TAGTAGGAGGCTTGGTAGGTTTAAGAATAGTTTTTGCTGTACTTTCTATAGTGAATAGAGTTAGGCAGGG
ATATTCACCATTATCGTTTCAGACCCACCTCCCAACCCCGAGGGGACCCGACAGGCCCGAAGGAATAGAA
GAAGAAGGTGGAGAGAGAGACAGAGACAGATCCATTCGATTAGTGAACGGATCTCGACGGTATCGCCGAA
TTCACAAATGGCAGTATTCATCCACAATTTTAAAAGAAAAGGGGGGATTGGGGGGTACAGTGCAGGGGAA
AGAATAGTAGACATAATAGCAACAGACATACAAACTAAAGAATTACAAAAACAAATTACAAAAATTCAAA
ATTTTCGGGTTTATTACAGGGACAGCAGAGATCCAGTTTGGACTAGTCGTGAGGCTCCGGTGCCCGTCAG
TGGGCAGAGCGCACATCGCCCACAGTCCCCGAGAAGTTGGGGGGAGGGGTCGGCAATTGAACCGGTGCCT
AGAGAAGGTGGCGCGGGGTAAACTGGGAAAGTGATGTCGTGTACTGGCTCCGCCTTTTTCCCGAGGGTGG
GGGAGAACCGTATATAAGTGCAGTAGTCGCCGTGAACGTTCTTTTTCGCAACGGGTTTGCCGCCAGAACA
CAGGTAAGTGCCGTGTGTGGTTCCCGCGGGCCTGGCCTCTTTACGGGTTATGGCCCTTGCGTGCCTTGAA
TTACTTCCACCTGGCTGCAGTACGTGATTCTTGATCCCGAGCTTCGGGTTGGAAGTGGGTGGGAGAGTTC
GAGGCCTTGCGCTTAAGGAGCCCCTTCGCCTCGTGCTTGAGTTGAGGCCTGGCCTGGGCGCTGGGGCCGC
CGCGTGCGAATCTGGTGGCACCTTCGCGCCTGTCTCGCTGCTTTCGATAAGTCTCTAGCCATTTAAAATT
TTTGATGACCTGCTGCGACGCTTTTTTTCTGGCAAGATAGTCTTGTAAATGCGGGCCAAGATCTGCACAC
TGGTATTTCGGTTTTTGGGGCCGCGGGCGGCGACGGGGCCCGTGCGTCCCAGCGCACATGTTCGGCGAGG
CGGGGCCTGCGAGCGCGGCCACCGAGAATCGGACGGGGGTAGTCTCAAGCTGGCCGGCCTGCTCTGGTGC
CTGGCCTCGCGCCGCCGTGTATCGCCCCGCCCTGGGCGGCAAGGCTGGCCCGGTCGGCACCAGTTGCGTG
AGCGGAAAGATGGCCGCTTCCCGGCCCTGCTGCAGGGAGCTCAAAATGGAGGACGCGGCGCTCGGGAGAG
CGGGCGGGTGAGTCACCCACACAAAGGAAAAGGGCCTTTCCGTCCTCAGCCGTCGCTTCATGTGACTCCA
CGGAGTACCGGGCGCCGTCCAGGCACCTCGATTAGTTCTCGAGCTTTTGGAGTACGTCGTCTTTAGGTTG
GGGGGAGGGGTTTTATGCGATGGAGTTTCCCCACACTGAGTGGGTGGAGACTGAAGTTAGGCCAGCTTGG
CACTTGATGTAATTCTCCTTGGAATTTGCCCTTTTTGAGTTTGGATCTTGGTTCATTCTCAAGCCTCAGA
CAGTGGTTCAAAGTTTTTTTCTTCCATTTCAGGTGTCGTGAAGCGGCCGCACCGGTCTGCAGCTAGCATG
CCCAAGAAAAAGCGCAAGGTAACAGAGCAGAGCGAGAGGCCCTACAACGGCACCTACTACACCCTGGAAG
ATAAGCACTTCTGGGCCGCCTTTCTGAACCTGGCCAGACACAACGCCTACATCACCCTGACACACATCGA
CCGGCAGCTGGCCTACAGCAAGGCCGACATCACCAACGACCAGGACGTGCTGAGCTTCAAGGCCCTGTGG
AAGAACTTCGACAACGACCTGGAAAGAAAGAGCCGGCTGCGGAGCCTGATCCTGAAGCACTTCAGCTTTC
TGGAAGGCGCCGCTTACGGCAAGAAGCTGTTCGAGTCTAAGAGCAGCGGCAACAAGAGCAGCAAGAACAA
AGAGCTGACCAAGAAAGAGAAAGAGGAACTGCAGGCCAACGCTCTGAGCCTGGACAACCTGAAGTCTATC
CTGTTCGACTTCCTGCAGAAGCTGAAGGACTTCCGGAACTACTACAGCGCCTACCGGCACAGCGGAAGCA
GCGAGCTGCCTCTGTTCGACGGCAACATGCTGCAGCGGCTGTACAACGTGTTCGACGTGTCCGTGCAGCG
CGTGAAGATCGACCACGAGCACAACGATGAGGTGGACCCTCACTACCACTTCAACCACCTCGTGCGGAAG
GGCAAGAAGGACAGATACGGCCACAACGACAACCCCAGCTTCAAGCACCACTTCGTGGACGGCGAAGGCA
TGGTTACAGAAGCCGGCCTGCTGTTCTTCGTGTCCCTGTTCCTGGAAAAGCGGGACGCCATCTGGATGCA
GAAGAAGATCCGGGGCTTCAAAGGCGGCACCGAGACATACCAGCAGATGACCAACGAGGTGTTCTGCCGG
TCCAGAATCAGCCTGCCTAAGCTGAAGCTGGAAAGCCTGCGGATGGACGACTGGATGCTGCTGGACATGC
TGAACGAACTCGTGCGGTGCCCCAAGCCTCTGTACGACAGACTGAGAGAGGACGACCGGGCCTGCTTTAG
AGTGCCCGTGGATATCCTGCCTGACGAGGACGATACAGATGGCGGCGGAGAGGACCCCTTCAAGAATACC
CTCGTCCGGCACCAGGACAGATTCCCTTACTTCGCCCTGCGGTACTTCGACCTGAAGAAGGTGTTCACCA
GCCTGCGGTTCCACATCGATCTGGGCACCTACCACTTTGCCATCTACAAGAAGATGATCGGCGAGCAGCC
CGAGGACAGACACCTGACCAGAAACCTGTACGGCTTCGGCCGGATCCAGGACTTCGCCGAAGAACACAGA
CCCGAGGAATGGAAGCGGCTCGTCAGAGATCTGGACTACTTCGAGACAGGCGACAAGCCCTACATCAGCC
AGACAAGCCCACACTACCACATCGAGAAGGGAAAGATCGGCCTGAGATTCATGCCCGAGGGCCAGCATCT
TTGGCCCTCTCCAGAAGTGGGCACCACCAGAACCGGCAGATCTAAGTACGCCCAGGACAAGAGACTGACC
GCCGAGGCCTTTCTGTCTGTGCACGAGCTGATGCCTATGATGTTCTACTACTTCCTGCTGCGCGAGAAGT
ACAGCGAGGAAGTGTCTGCCGAGAGAGTGCAGGGCAGAATCAAGCGCGTGATCGAGGATGTGTACGCCGT
GTACGATGCCTTTGCCAGGGACGAGATCAACACCCGGGATGAGCTGGATGCCTGCCTGGCCGATAAGGGC
ATCAGAAGAGGCCATCTGCCTCGCCAGATGATCGCCATCCTGAGCCAAGAGCACAAGGACATGGAAGAGA
AGATTCGGAAGAAACTGCAAGAGATGATGGCCGACACCGACCACCGGCTGGATATGCTGGATAGACAGAC
CGACCGGAAGATCAGAATCGGCCGGAAGAATGCCGGACTGCCTAAGAGCGGAGTGATCGCCGATTGGCTC
GTGCGGGACATGATGAGATTTCAGCCCGTGGCCAAGGACGCCAGCGGAAAGCCTCTGAACAACTCCAAGG
CCAACAGCACCGAGTACCGGATGCTGCAGAGAGCCCTGGCTCTGTTTGGAGGCGAGAAAGAGAGGCTGAC
CCCATACTTCCGGCAGATGAATCTGACCGGCGGAAACAACCCTCATCCTTTTCTGCACGAAACTCGCTGG
GAGAGCCACACCAACATCCTGTCCTTTTACCGGTCCTACCTGAGAGCCCGCAAGGCCTTCCTCGAAAGGA
TCGGCAGATCCGACAGAGTGGAAAACCGGCCATTTCTGCTGCTGAAAGAGCCCAAGACCGACAGACAGAC
ACTGGTGGCTGGATGGAAGGGCGAGTTCCATCTGCCAAGAGGCATCTTCACAGAGGCCGTGCGGGATTGC
CTGATCGAGATGGGACACGATGAAGTGGCCAGCTACAAAGAAGTGGGATTCATGGCCAAGGCCGTGCCAC
TGTACTTTGAGAGAGCCTGCGAGGACAGGGTGCAGCCCTTTTACGACAGCCCCTTCAACGTGGGCAACAG
CCTGAAGCCTAAGAAGGGCAGATTCCTGAGCAAAGAGGAACGGGCCGAAGAGTGGGAGCGGGGCAAAGAG
AGATTCCGGGATCTCGAAGCCTGGTCCTATAGCGCCGCCAGAAGAATCGAGGACGCCTTTGCCGGCATCG
AGTATGCTAGCCCCGGAAACAAGAAGAAAATCGAGCAGCTCCTGCGGGACCTGAGCCTGTGGGAAGCCTT
TGAGAGCAAGCTGAAAGTGCGGGCCGACCGGATCAATCTGGCCAAGCTGAAGAAAGAAATCCTGGAAGCC
CAAGAACACCCCTACCACGACTTCAAGAGCTGGCAGAAGTTCGAGCGCGAGCTGCGGCTGGTCAAGAACC
AGGATATCATCACCTGGATGATGTGCCGCGACCTGATGGAAGAAAACAAGGTGGAAGGCCTGGACACCGG
CACACTGTACCTGAAGGACATCAGACCCAACGTGCAAGAGCAGGGCAGCCTGAACGTGCTGAACAGAGTG
AAGCCCATGAGACTGCCCGTGGTGGTGTACAGAGCCGATAGCAGAGGCCACGTGCACAAAGAAGAAGCCC
CTCTGGCCACCGTGTACATCGAGGAAAGAGACACCAAGCTGCTGAAGCAGGGCAACTTCAAGTCCTTCGT
GAAGGACAGGCGGCTGAACGGCCTGTTCTCCTTCGTTGATACTGGCGGACTGGCCATGGAACAGTACCCC
ATCTCCAAGCTGAGAGTGGAATACGAGCTGGCCAAGTACCAGACCGCCAGAGTGTGTGTGTTCGAGCTGA
CCCTGAGACTGGAAGAGTCCCTGCTGACCCGGTATCCTCATCTGCCCGACGAGAGCTTCAGAGAGATGCT
GGAATCTTGGAGCGACCCTCTGCTGGCCAAATGGCCTGAACTGCACGGAAAAGTGCGGCTGCTGATCGCC
GTGCGGAATGCCTTTAGCGCCAATCAGTACCCTATGTACGACGAGGCCGTGTTCAGCTCCATCCGGAAGT
ACGATCCTAGCAGCCCCGACGCCATCGAAGAGAGAATGGGCCTGAATATCGCCCACCGCCTGTCTGAGGA
AGTGAAGCAGGCCAAAGAAACCGTGGAACGGATCATTCAGGCCAGTCTAGAGGCGCTACCGGTCGCCACC
ATGGTGAGCAAGGGCGAGGAGCTGTTCACCGGGGTGGTGCCCATCCTGGTCGAGCTGGACGGCGACGTAA
ACGGCCACAAGTTCAGCGTGTCCGGCGAGGGCGAGGGCGATGCCACCTACGGCAAGCTGACCCTGAAGTT
CATCTGCACCACCGGCAAGCTGCCCGTGCCCTGGCCCACCCTCGTGACCACCCTGACCTACGGCGTGCAG
TGCTTCAGCCGCTACCCCGACCACATGAAGCAGCACGACTTCTTCAAGTCCGCCATGCCCGAAGGCTACG
TCCAGGAGCGCACCATCTTCTTCAAGGACGACGGCAACTACAAGACCCGCGCCGAGGTGAAGTTCGAGGG
CGACACCCTGGTGAACCGCATCGAGCTGAAGGGCATCGACTTCAAGGAGGACGGCAACATCCTGGGGCAC
AAGCTGGAGTACAACTACAACAGCCACAACGTCTATATCATGGCCGACAAGCAGAAGAACGGCATCAAGG
TGAACTTCAAGATCCGCCACAACATCGAGGACGGCAGCGTGCAGCTCGCCGACCACTACCAGCAGAACAC
CCCCATCGGCGACGGCCCCGTGCTGCTGCCCGACAACCACTACCTGAGCACCCAGTCCGCCCTGAGCAAA
GACCCCAACGAGAAGCGCGATCACATGGTCCTGCTGGAGTTCGTGACCGCCGCCGGGATCACTCTCGGCA
TGGACGAGCTGTACAAGTCCGGACTCAGATCTGTGAGCAAGGGCGAGGAGCTGTTCACCGGGGTGGTGCC
CATCCTGGTCGAGCTGGACGGCGACGTAAACGGCCACAAGTTCAGCGTGTCCGGCGAGGGCGAGGGCGAT
GCCACCTACGGCAAGCTGACCCTGAAGTTCATCTGCACCACCGGCAAGCTGCCCGTGCCCTGGCCCACCC
TCGTGACCACCCTGACCTACGGCGTGCAGTGCTTCAGCCGCTACCCCGACCACATGAAGCAGCACGACTT
CTTCAAGTCCGCCATGCCCGAAGGCTACGTCCAGGAGCGCACCATCTTCTTCAAGGACGACGGCAACTAC
AAGACCCGCGCCGAGGTGAAGTTCGAGGGCGACACCCTGGTGAACCGCATCGAGCTGAAGGGCATCGACT
TCAAGGAGGACGGCAACATCCTGGGGCACAAGCTGGAGTACAACTACAACAGCCACAACGTCTATATCAT
GGCCGACAAGCAGAAGAACGGCATCAAGGTGAACTTCAAGATCCGCCACAACATCGAGGACGGCAGCGTG
CAGCTCGCCGACCACTACCAGCAGAACACCCCCATCGGCGACGGCCCCGTGCTGCTGCCCGACAACCACT
ACCTGAGCACCCAGTCCGCCCTGAGCAAAGACCCCAACGAGAAGCGCGATCACATGGTCCTGCTGGAGTT
CGTGACCGCCGCCGGGATCACTCTCGGCATGGACGAGCTGTACAAGAAGCTTGTGAGCAAGGGCGAGGAG
CTGTTCACCGGGGTGGTGCCCATCCTGGTCGAGCTGGACGGCGACGTAAACGGCCACAAGTTCAGCGTGT
CCGGCGAGGGCGAGGGCGATGCCACCTACGGCAAGCTGACCCTGAAGTTCATCTGCACCACCGGCAAGCT
GCCCGTGCCCTGGCCCACCCTCGTGACCACCCTGACCTACGGCGTGCAGTGCTTCAGCCGCTACCCCGAC
CACATGAAGCAGCACGACTTCTTCAAGTCCGCCATGCCCGAAGGCTACGTCCAGGAGCGCACCATCTTCT
TCAAGGACGACGGCAACTACAAGACCCGCGCCGAGGTGAAGTTCGAGGGCGACACCCTGGTGAACCGCAT
CGAGCTGAAGGGCATCGACTTCAAGGAGGACGGCAACATCCTGGGGCACAAGCTGGAGTACAACTACAAC
AGCCACAACGTCTATATCATGGCCGACAAGCAGAAGAACGGCATCAAGGTGAACTTCAAGATCCGCCACA
ACATCGAGGACGGCAGCGTGCAGCTCGCCGACCACTACCAGCAGAACACCCCCATCGGCGACGGCCCCGT
GCTGCTGCCCGACAACCACTACCTGAGCACCCAGTCCGCCCTGAGCAAAGACCCCAACGAGAAGCGCGAT
CACATGGTCCTGCTGGAGTTCGTGACCGCCGCCGGGATCACTCTCGGCATGGACGAGCTGTACAAGTCGA
ATTCTAAGCCAGGATTCCATATGAAGCGACCTGCCGCCACAAAGAAGGCTGGACAGGCTAAGAAGAAGAA
ACAACGCGTGCAGCTAAGCGACTACAAAGACCATGACGGTGATTATAAAGATCATGACATCGATTACAAG
GATGACGATGACAAGTAAGGATCCCTCCCCCCCCCTAACGTTACTGGCCGAAGCCGCTTGGAATAAGGCC
GGTGTGCGTTTGTCTATATGTTATTTTCCACCATATTGCCGTCTTTTGGCAATGTGAGGGCCCGGAAACC
TGGCCCTGTCTTCTTGACGAGCATTCCTAGGGGTCTTTCCCCTCTCGCCAAAGGAATGCAAGGTCTGTTG
AATGTCGTGAAGGAAGCAGTTCCTCTGGAAGCTTCTTGAAGACAAACAACGTCTGTAGCGACCCTTTGCA
GGCAGCGGAACCCCCCACCTGGCGACAGGTGCCTCTGCGGCCAAAAGCCACGTGTATAAGATACACCTGC
AAAGGCGGCACAACCCCAGTGCCACGTTGTGAGTTGGATAGTTGTGGAAAGAGTCAAATGGCTCTCCTCA
AGCGTATTCAACAAGGGGCTGAAGGATGCCCAGAAGGTACCCCATTGTATGGGATCTGATCTGGGGCCTC
GGTGCACATGCTTTACATGTGTTTAGTCGAGGTTAAAAAAACGTCTAGGCCCCCCGAACCACGGGGACGT
GGTTTTCCTTTGAAAAACACGATGATAAGGATCCACCGGAGCTTACCATGACCGAGTACAAGCCCACGGT
GCGCCTCGCCACCCGCGACGACGTCCCCAGGGCCGTACGCACCCTCGCCGCCGCGTTCGCCGACTACCCC
GCCACGCGCCACACCGTCGATCCGGACCGCCACATCGAGCGGGTCACCGAGCTGCAAGAACTCTTCCTCA
CGCGCGTCGGGCTCGACATCGGCAAGGTGTGGGTCGCGGACGACGGCGCCGCGGTGGCGGTCTGGACCAC
GCCGGAGAGCGTCGAAGCGGGGGCGGTGTTCGCCGAGATCGGCCCGCGCATGGCCGAGTTGAGCGGTTCC
CGGCTGGCCGCGCAGCAACAGATGGAAGGCCTCCTGGCGCCGCACCGGCCCAAGGAGCCCGCGTGGTTCC
TGGCCACCGTCGGCGTCTCGCCCGACCACCAGGGCAAGGGTCTGGGCAGCGCCGTCGTGCTCCCCGGAGT
GGAGGCGGCCGAGCGCGCCGGGGTGCCCGCCTTCCTGGAGACCTCCGCGCCCCGCAACCTCCCCTTCTAC
GAGCGGCTCGGCTTCACCGTCACCGCCGACGTCGAGGTGCCCGAAGGACCGCGCACCTGGTGCATGACCC
GCAAGCCCGGTGCCTGACGCCCATCGATAGATCCTAATCAACCTCTGGATTACAAAATTTGTGAAAGATT
GACTGGTATTCTTAACTATGTTGCTCCTTTTACGCTATGTGGATACGCTGCTTTAATGCCTTTGTATCAT
GCTATTGCTTCCCGTATGGCTTTCATTTTCTCCTCCTTGTATAAATCCTGGTTGCTGTCTCTTTATGAGG
AGTTGTGGCCCGTTGTCAGGCAACGTGGCGTGGTGTGCACTGTGTTTGCTGACGCAACCCCCACTGGTTG
GGGCATTGCCACCACCTGTCAGCTCCTTTCCGGGACTTTCGCTTTCCCCCTCCCTATTGCCACGGCGGAA
CTCATCGCCGCCTGCCTTGCCCGCTGCTGGACAGGGGCTCGGCTGTTGGGCACTGACAATTCCGTGGTGT
TGTCGGGGAAATCATCGTCCTTTCCTTGGCTGCTCGCCTGTGTTGCCACCTGGATTCTGCGCGGGACGTC
CTTCTGCTACGTCCCTTCGGCCCTCAATCCAGCGGACCTTCCTTCCCGCGGCCTGCTGCCGGCTCTGCGG
CCTCTTCCGCGTCTTCGCCTTCGCCCTCAGACGAGTCGGATCTCCCTTTGGGCCGCCTCCCCGCCTGAGA
TCCTTTAAGACCAATGACTTACAAGGCAGCTGTAGATCTTAGCCACTTTTTAAAAGAAAAGGGGGGACTG
GAAGGGCTAATTCACTCCCAACGAAGACAAGATCTGCTTTTTGCTTGTACTGGGTCTCTCTGGTTAGACC
AGATCTGAGCCTGGGAGCTCTCTGGCTAACTAGGGAACCCACTGCTTAAGCCTCAATAAAGCTTGCCTTG
AGTGCTTCAAGTAGTGTGTGCCCGTCTGTTGTGTGACTCTGGTAACTAGAGATCCCTCAGACCCTTTTAG
TCAGTGTGGAAAATCTCTAGCAGTAGTAGTTCATGTCATCTTATTATTCAGTATTTATAACTTGCAAAGA
AATGAATATCAGAGAGTGAGAGGCCCGGGTTAATTAAGGAAAGGGCTAGATCATTCTTGAAGACGAAAGG
GCCTCGTGATACGCCTATTTTTATAGGTTAATGTCATGATAATAATGGTTTCTTAGACGTCAGGTGGCAC
TTTTCGGGGAAATGTGCGCGGAACCCCTATTTGTTTATTTTTCTAAATACATTCAAATATGTATCCGCTC
ATGAGACAATAACCCTGATAAATGCTTCAATAATATTGAAAAAGGAAGAGTATGAGTATTCAACATTTCC
GTGTCGCCCTTATTCCCTTTTTTGCGGCATTTTGCCTTCCTGTTTTTGCTCACCCAGAAACGCTGGTGAA
AGTAAAAGATGCTGAAGATCAGTTGGGTGCACGAGTGGGTTACATCGAACTGGATCTCAACAGCGGTAAG
ATCCTTGAGAGTTTTCGCCCCGAAGAACGTTTTCCAATGATGAGCACTTTTAAAGTTCTGCTATGTGGCG
CGGTATTATCCCGTGTTGACGCCGGGCAAGAGCAACTCGGTCGCCGCATACACTATTCTCAGAATGACTT
GGTTGAGTACTCACCAGTCACAGAAAAGCATCTTACGGATGGCATGACAGTAAGAGAATTATGCAGTGCT
GCCATAACCATGAGTGATAACACTGCGGCCAACTTACTTCTGACAACGATCGGAGGACCGAAGGAGCTAA
CCGCTTTTTTGCACAACATGGGGGATCATGTAACTCGCCTTGATCGTTGGGAACCGGAGCTGAATGAAGC
CATACCAAACGACGAGCGTGACACCACGATGCCTGTAGCAATGGCAACAACGTTGCGCAAACTATTAACT
GGCGAACTACTTACTCTAGCTTCCCGGCAACAATTAATAGACTGGATGGAGGCGGATAAAGTTGCAGGAC
CACTTCTGCGCTCGGCCCTTCCGGCTGGCTGGTTTATTGCTGATAAATCTGGAGCCGGTGAGCGTGGGTC
TCGCGGTATCATTGCAGCACTGGGGCCAGATGGTAAGCCCTCCCGTATCGTAGTTATCTACACGACGGGG
AGTCAGGCAACTATGGATGAACGAAATAGACAGATCGCTGAGATAGGTGCCTCACTGATTAAGCATTGGT
AACTGTCAGACCAAGTTTACTCATATATACTTTAGATTGATTTAAAACTTCATTTTTAATTTAAAAGGAT
CTAGGTGAAGATCCTTTTTGATAATCTCATGACCAAAATCCCTTAACGTGAGTTTTCGTTCCACTGAGCG
TCAGACCCCGTAGAAAAGATCAAAGGATCTTCTTGAGATCCTTTTTTTCTGCGCGTAATCTGCTGCTTGC
AAACAAAAAAACCACCGCTACCAGCGGTGGTTTGTTTGCCGGATCAAGAGCTACCAACTCTTTTTCCGAA
GGTAACTGGCTTCAGCAGAGCGCAGATACCAAATACTGTTCTTCTAGTGTAGCCGTAGTTAGGCCACCAC
TTCAAGAACTCTGTAGCACCGCCTACATACCTCGCTCTGCTAATCCTGTTACCAGTGGCTGCTGCCAGTG
GCGATAAGTCGTGTCTTACCGGGTTGGACTCAAGACGATAGTTACCGGATAAGGCGCAGCGGTCGGGCTG
AACGGGGGGTTCGTGCACACAGCCCAGCTTGGAGCGAACGACCTACACCGAACTGAGATACCTACAGCGT
GAGCTATGAGAAAGCGCCACGCTTCCCGAAGGGAGAAAGGCGGACAGGTATCCGGTAAGCGGCAGGGTCG
GAACAGGAGAGCGCACGAGGGAGCTTCCAGGGGGAAACGCCTGGTATCTTTATAGTCCTGTCGGGTTTCG
CCACCTCTGACTTGAGCGTCGATTTTTGTGATGCTCGTCAGGGGGGCGGAGCCTATGGAAAAACGCCAGC
AACGCGGCCTTTTTACGGTTCCTGGCCTTTTGCTGGCCTTTTGCTCACATGTTCTTTCCTGCGTTATCCC
CTGATTCTGTGGATAACCGTATTACCGCCTTTGAGTGAGCTGATACCGCTCGCCGCAGCCGAACGACCGA
GCGCAGCGAGTCAGTGAGCGAGGAAGCGGAAGAGCGCCCAATACGCAAACCGCCTCTCCCCGCGCGTTGG
CCGATTCATTAATGCAGCAAGCTCATGGCTGACTAATTTTTTTTATTTATGCAGAGGCCGAGGCCGCCTC
GGCCTCTGAGCTATTCCAGAAGTAGTGAGGAGGCTTTTTTGGAGGCCTAGGCTTTTGCAAAAAGCTCCCC
GTGGCACGACAGGTTTCCCGACTGGAAAGCGGGCAGTGAGCGCAACGCAATTAATGTGAGTTAGCTCACT
CATTAGGCACCCCAGGCTTTACACTTTATGCTTCCGGCTCGTATGTTGTGTGGAATTGTGAGCGGATAAC
AATTTCACACAGGAAACAGCTATGACATGATTACGAATTTCACAAATAAAGCATTTTTTTCACTGCATTC
TAGTTGTGGTTTGTCCAAACTCATCAATGTATCTTATCATGTCTGGATCAACTGGATAACTCAAGCTAAC
CAAAATCATCCCAAACTTCCCACCCCATACCCTATTACCACTGCCAATTACCTGTGGTTTCATTTACTCT
AAACCTGTGATTCCTCTGAATTATTTTCATTTTAAAGAAATTGTATTTGTTAAATATGTACTACAAACTT
AGTAGT
Features (pLannotate 1.2.2; 27 found; start..end, strand, type, name):
    377..634     +  LTR            5' LTR (truncated): truncated 5' long terminal repeat (LTR) from HIV-1
    681..806     +  misc_feature   HIV-1 Ψ: packaging signal of human immunodeficiency virus type 1
    790..1128    +  CDS            HIV-1 gag (fragment): gag protein from human immunodeficiency virus 1; gag
   1303..1536    +  misc_feature   RRE: The Rev response element (RRE) of HIV-1 allows for Rev-dependent mRNA export from the nucleus to the cytoplasm.
   1913..2013    +  CDS            Rev (fragment): human immunodeficiency virus 1 (HIV-1) Rev protein; rev; enhances nuclear export of unspliced and incompletely spliced viral mRNAs
   2058..2175    +  misc_feature   cPPT/CTS: central polypurine tract and central termination sequence of HIV-1
   2223..3401    +  promoter       EF-1α promoter: strong constitutive promoter for human elongation factor EF-1α
   7001..7717    +  CDS            EGFP: EGFP is a basic (constitutively fluorescent) green fluorescent protein published in 1996, derived from Aequorea victoria. It is reported to be a rapidly-maturing weak dimer with moderate acid sensitivity.
   7733..8446    +  CDS            EGFP: EGFP is a basic (constitutively fluorescent) green fluorescent protein published in 1996, derived from Aequorea victoria. It is reported to be a rapidly-maturing weak dimer with moderate acid sensitivity.
   8450..9166    +  CDS            EGFP: EGFP is a basic (constitutively fluorescent) green fluorescent protein published in 1996, derived from Aequorea victoria. It is reported to be a rapidly-maturing weak dimer with moderate acid sensitivity.
   9260..9325    +  CDS            3xFLAG: three tandem FLAG® epitope tags, followed by an enterokinase cleavage site
   9436..9898    +  misc_feature   IRES: internal ribosome entry site (IRES) of the encephalomyocarditis virus (EMCV)
   9918..10517   +  CDS            PuroR: puromycin N-acetyltransferase; pac from Streptomyces alboniger; confers resistance to puromycin
  10536..11124   +  misc_feature   WPRE: woodchuck hepatitis virus posttranscriptional regulatory element
  11132..11197   +  CDS            nef (fragment): NEF_HV1Z2 - Experimental evidence at protein level: Swiss-Prot protein existence level 1. Extracellular Nef protein targets CD4(+) T-lymphocytes for apoptosis by interacting with CXCR4 surface receptors. From Human immunodeficiency virus type 1 group M subtype D (isolate Z2/CDC-Z34) (HIV-1).
  11199..11432   +  LTR            3' LTR (ΔU3): self-inactivating 3' long terminal repeat (LTR) from HIV-1
  11637..11741   +  promoter       AmpR promoter: bla
  11742..12602   +  CDS            AmpR: β-lactamase; bla; confers resistance to ampicillin, carbenicillin, and related antibiotics
  12773..13361   +  rep_origin     ori: high-copy-number ColE1/pMB1/pBR322/pUC origin of replication
  13544..13598   +  CDS            lacI (fragment): lac repressor; lacI; The lac repressor binds to the lac operator to inhibit transcription in E. coli. This inhibition can be relieved by adding lactose or isopropyl-β-D-thiogalactopyranoside (IPTG).
  13604..13697   +  rep_origin     SV40 ori (fragment): SV40 origin of replication
  13722..13759   +  CDS            lacI (fragment): lac repressor; lacI; The lac repressor binds to the lac operator to inhibit transcription in E. coli. This inhibition can be relieved by adding lactose or isopropyl-β-D-thiogalactopyranoside (IPTG).
  13772..13793   +  protein_bind   CAP binding site: CAP binding activates transcription in the presence of cAMP. E. coli catabolite activator protein
  13808..13838   +  promoter       lac promoter: promoter for the E. coli lac operon
  13842..13864   +  protein_bind   lac operator (fragment): The lac repressor binds to the lac operator to inhibit transcription in E. coli. This inhibition can be relieved by adding lactose or isopropyl-β-D-thiogalactopyranoside (IPTG). lac repressor encoded by lacI
  13896..13979   +  polyA_signal   SV40 poly(A) signal (fragment): SV40 polyadenylation signal
  14146..329     +  CDS            nef (fragment) (across the origin): NEF_HV1BR - Experimental evidence at protein level: Swiss-Prot protein existence level 1. Extracellular Nef protein targets CD4(+) T-lymphocytes for apoptosis by interacting with CXCR4 surface receptors (PubMed:14990729). From Human immunodeficiency virus type 1 group M subtype B (isolate BRU/LAI) (HIV-1).
