[The description below was written by a language model from this plasmid's Addgene catalogue record and pLannotate feature annotations shown in this document.]
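Description:
pHAGE-IRES-puro-NLS-dPguCas13b-3xEGFP-NLS-3xFlag is a 14.1 kb HIV-1-based lentiviral expression plasmid built on the pHAGE-EF1a-IRES-puro backbone for overexpression in human cells. It is propagated in E. coli through a high-copy ColE1/pUC-type origin and selected with ampicillin (AmpR). The viral portion carries a truncated 5' LTR, the Ψ packaging signal with a gag fragment, the Rev response element, the cPPT/CTS and a self-inactivating ΔU3 3' LTR. The genome can therefore be packaged when helper functions are supplied in trans, and after integration the viral promoter is inactive.

Expression is driven by the constitutive human EF-1α promoter. The payload is a catalytically dead Cas13b from Porphyromonas gulae (H151A and H1121A substitutions). Going by the construct name, it is flanked by nuclear localization signals and fused to three tandem EGFP copies and a 3xFLAG epitope. The automated feature table does not annotate the Cas13b coding region or the NLSs, but the unannotated stretch between the promoter and the first EGFP is where they would lie. The table places 3xFLAG downstream of the EGFP repeats, which matches the name, whereas the catalogue field lists the tag as N-terminal. An EMCV IRES then allows translation of puromycin N-acetyltransferase from the same transcript, so puromycin selects for transduced or transfected cells. A WPRE follows to enhance transcript expression.

The associated publication concerns dynamic imaging of RNA in living cells with CRISPR-Cas13 systems. This suggests use as an RNA-guided, non-cleaving fluorescent probe that requires a separately supplied guide RNA. The depositor notes that the plasmid is prone to recombination, plausibly because of the repeated EGFP units and LTRs.
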