Addgene plasmid #132399: pHAGE-IRES-puro-NLS-dPguCas13b-3xEGFP-NLS-3xFlag
Purpose: overexpression in human cells
Depositing lab: Ling-Ling Chen. Depositing organization: CAS Center for Excellence in Molecular Plant Sciences ("CEMPS"). Publication: Dynamic Imaging of RNA in Living Cells by CRISPR-Cas13 Systems. Yang LZ, Wang Y, Li SQ, Yao RW, Luan PF, Wu H, Carmichael GG, Chen LL. Mol Cell. 2019 Dec 19;76(6):981-997.e7. doi: 10.1016/j.molcel.2019.10.024. Epub 2019 Nov 19. PubMed 31757757.
Backbone
  Vector backbone: pHAGE-EF1a-IRES-puro
  Vector type: Mammalian Expression, Lentiviral
Growth in bacteria
  Bacterial resistance: Ampicillin, 100 μg/mL
  Growth temperature: 37°C
  Growth strain: NEB Stable
  Copy number: High Copy
Gene/Insert
  Gene/Insert name: dPguCas13b
  Species: Porphyromonas gulae
  Mutation: H151A; H1121A
  Tag / fusion protein: flag (N terminal on insert)
  Cloning method: Ligation Independent Cloning
  Sequencing primers: 5′ unknown
Terms and licenses: Academic/Nonprofit Terms; Industry Terms: Not Available to Industry
Depositor comments: Plasmid is prone to recombination. Test multiple colonies to ensure the full plasmid is isolated.
How to cite: pHAGE-IRES-puro-NLS-dPguCas13b-3xEGFP-NLS-3xFlag was a gift from Ling-Ling Chen (Addgene plasmid # 132399 ; http://n2t.net/addgene:132399 ; RRID:Addgene_132399)
